Addgene plasmid #195320: pGMC00018 (aka pRC0082)
Purpose: (Empty Backbone) Minimal plasmid backbone with multiple cloning site for HDR donor DNA construction
Depositing lab: Raj Chari. Depositing organization: Frederick National Laboratory.
Backbone
  Vector backbone: BPK3082
  Modifications to backbone: Modified vector BPK3082 (Plasmid #78742) by removing guide RNA cassette and replacing with multiple cloning site
  Vector type: Mammalian Expression, Bacterial Expression, CRISPR, Synthetic Biology
Growth in bacteria
  Bacterial resistance: Ampicillin, 100 μg/mL
  Growth temperature: 37°C
  Growth strain: DH5alpha
  Copy number: High Copy
Terms and licenses: Academic/Nonprofit Terms; Industry Terms: Not Available to Industry
How to cite: pGMC00018 (aka pRC0082) was a gift from Raj Chari (Addgene plasmid # 195320 ; http://n2t.net/addgene:195320 ; RRID:Addgene_195320)
