[The description below was written by a language model from this plasmid's Addgene catalogue record and pLannotate feature annotations shown in this document.]
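Description:
pGMC00018 (also known as pRC0082) is a minimal empty backbone intended as a scaffold for assembling homology-directed repair (HDR) donor DNA for genome-editing experiments. According to the record, it was derived from the guide RNA expression vector BPK3082 by removing the guide RNA cassette and putting a multiple cloning site in its place. It therefore carries no insert, and users are expected to clone homology arms and whatever payload they wish to knock in. The catalogue lists it under mammalian expression, bacterial expression, CRISPR and synthetic biology. However, no mammalian promoter, reporter or selection marker appears in the annotation, which fits its role as a passive donor template rather than an expression vector.

The annotated sequence record is about 1.9 kb, is labelled a partial NGS result, and shows very few parts. A high-copy ColE1/pUC-type origin supports replication in E. coli, and the β-lactamase gene (AmpR) with its native bla promoter provides ampicillin selection. Both lie on the reverse strand and make up most of the plasmid. The remaining short region contains a T7 promoter, which is the recognition sequence for bacteriophage T7 RNA polymerase, and a fragment annotated as an attB1 Gateway recombination site. The attB1 match is only partial, so it is unlikely to be a functional Gateway element. The multiple cloning site is not annotated in the feature table, and the record does not list its restriction sites. The small size of the backbone keeps non-donor sequence to a minimum, which suits the construction and delivery of repair templates alongside CRISPR nucleases.
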