Features (pLannotate 1.2.2; 5 found; start..end, strand, type, name):
     13..30      +  protein_bind   attB1 (fragment): mutant version of attB; recombination site for the Gateway® BP reaction BP Clonase™
     55..73      +  promoter       T7 promoter: promoter for bacteriophage T7 RNA polymerase
    195..783     -  rep_origin     ori: high-copy-number ColE1/pMB1/pBR322/pUC origin of replication
    954..1814    -  CDS            AmpR: β-lactamase; bla; confers resistance to ampicillin, carbenicillin, and related antibiotics
   1815..1919    -  promoter       AmpR promoter: bla
>Addgene plasmid #195320 | pGMC00018 (aka pRC0082) | addgene full sequence | sequence record 387102 | Addgene Partial NGS Result
GACGTCGCTAGCTGTACAAAAAAGCAGGCTTTAAAGGAACCAATTCAGTCGACTTAATACGACTCACTAT
AGGCGGCCGCCCATGGACCGGTATCGATGAATTCTCTAGACTCGAGGTACCTCTCTACATATGACATGTG
AGCAAAAGGCCAGCAAAAGGCCAGGAACCGTAAAAAGGCCGCGTTGCTGGCGTTTTTCCATAGGCTCCGC
CCCCCTGACGAGCATCACAAAAATCGACGCTCAAGTCAGAGGTGGCGAAACCCGACAGGACTATAAAGAT
ACCAGGCGTTTCCCCCTGGAAGCTCCCTCGTGCGCTCTCCTGTTCCGACCCTGCCGCTTACCGGATACCT
GTCCGCCTTTCTCCCTTCGGGAAGCGTGGCGCTTTCTCATAGCTCACGCTGTAGGTATCTCAGTTCGGTG
TAGGTCGTTCGCTCCAAGCTGGGCTGTGTGCACGAACCCCCCGTTCAGCCCGACCGCTGCGCCTTATCCG
GTAACTATCGTCTTGAGTCCAACCCGGTAAGACACGACTTATCGCCACTGGCAGCAGCCACTGGTAACAG
GATTAGCAGAGCGAGGTATGTAGGCGGTGCTACAGAGTTCTTGAAGTGGTGGCCTAACTACGGCTACACT
AGAAGAACAGTATTTGGTATCTGCGCTCTGCTGAAGCCAGTTACCTTCGGAAAAAGAGTTGGTAGCTCTT
GATCCGGCAAACAAACCACCGCTGGTAGCGGTGGTTTTTTTGTTTGCAAGCAGCAGATTACGCGCAGAAA
AAAAGGATCTCAAGAAGATCCTTTGATCTTTTCTACGGGGTCTGACGCTCAGTGGAACGAAAACTCACGT
TAAGGGATTTTGGTCATGAGATTATCAAAAAGGATCTTCACCTAGATCCTTTTAAATTAAAAATGAAGTT
TTAAATCAATCTAAAGTATATATGAGTAAACTTGGTCTGACAGTTACCAATGCTTAATCAGTGAGGCACC
TATCTCAGCGATCTGTCTATTTCGTTCATCCATAGTTGCCTGACTCCCCGTCGTGTAGATAACTACGATA
CGGGAGGGCTTACCATCTGGCCCCAGTGCTGCAATGATACCGCGAGACCCACGCTCACCGGCTCCAGATT
TATCAGCAATAAACCAGCCAGCCGGAAGGGCCGAGCGCAGAAGTGGTCCTGCAACTTTATCCGCCTCCAT
CCAGTCTATTAATTGTTGCCGGGAAGCTAGAGTAAGTAGTTCGCCAGTTAATAGTTTGCGCAACGTTGTT
GCCATTGCTACAGGCATCGTGGTGTCACGCTCGTCGTTTGGTATGGCTTCATTCAGCTCCGGTTCCCAAC
GATCAAGGCGAGTTACATGATCCCCCATGTTGTGCAAAAAAGCGGTTAGCTCCTTCGGTCCTCCGATCGT
TGTCAGAAGTAAGTTGGCCGCAGTGTTATCACTCATGGTTATGGCAGCACTGCATAATTCTCTTACTGTC
ATGCCATCCGTAAGATGCTTTTCTGTGACTGGTGAGTACTCAACCAAGTCATTCTGAGAATAGTGTATGC
GGCGACCGAGTTGCTCTTGCCCGGCGTCAATACGGGATAATACCGCGCCACATAGCAGAACTTTAAAAGT
GCTCATCATTGGAAAACGTTCTTCGGGGCGAAAACTCTCAAGGATCTTACCGCTGTTGAGATCCAGTTCG
ATGTAACCCACTCGTGCACCCAACTGATCTTCAGCATCTTTTACTTTCACCAGCGTTTCTGGGTGAGCAA
AAACAGGAAGGCAAAATGCCGCAAAAAAGGGAATAAGGGCGACACGGAAATGTTGAATACTCATACTCTT
CCTTTTTCAATATTATTGAAGCATTTATCAGGGTTATTGTCTCATGAGCGGATACATATTTGAATGTATT
TAGAAAAATAAACAAATAGGGGTTCCGCGCACATTTCCCCGAAAAGTGCCACCT
